Addgene plasmid #54640: mVenus-N1
Purpose: (Empty Backbone) Localization: N1 Cloning Vector, Excitation: 515, Emission: 528
Depositing lab: Michael Davidson & Atsushi Miyawaki. Depositing organization: Florida State University, Tallahassee. Publication: A variant of yellow fluorescent protein with fast and efficient maturation for cell-biological applications. Nagai T, Ibata K, Park ES, Kubota M, Mikoshiba K, Miyawaki A. Nat Biotechnol. 2002 Jan;20(1):87-90. 10.1038/nbt0102-87 PubMed 11753368.
Backbone
  Vector backbone: mVenus-N1
  Backbone size (bp): 4750
  Vector type: Mammalian Expression
  Selectable markers: Neomycin (select with G418)
  Tag / fusion protein: mVenus (C terminal on backbone)
Growth in bacteria
  Bacterial resistance: Kanamycin, 50 μg/mL
  Growth temperature: 37°C
  Growth strain: DH5alpha
  Copy number: High Copy
Gene/Insert
  Gene/Insert name: None
  Tag / fusion protein: mVenus (C terminal on backbone)
Resource information
  A portion of this plasmid was derived from a plasmid made by: A. Miyawaki, PMID 11753368
Terms and licenses: Academic/Nonprofit Terms; Industry Terms
Depositor comments: . Excitation = 515; Emission = 528
How to cite: mVenus-N1 was a gift from Michael Davidson & Atsushi Miyawaki (Addgene plasmid # 54640 ; http://n2t.net/addgene:54640 ; RRID:Addgene_54640)
