[The description below was written by a language model from this plasmid's Addgene catalogue record.]
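Description:
mVenus-N1 is an empty mammalian expression backbone of about 4.75 kb, designed for building fusions in which a protein of interest carries the yellow fluorescent protein mVenus at its C terminus. The "N1" designation describes the cloning layout. The gene of interest is inserted upstream of, and in frame with, the mVenus coding sequence, so its own stop codon must be omitted for translation to read through into the fluorescent tag. No insert is present in the deposited plasmid, so as supplied it is simply the cloning vector with the mVenus tag.

The plasmid is propagated in E. coli at high copy number under kanamycin selection. It also carries a neomycin resistance marker, so transfected mammalian cells can be selected with G418, for example to derive stable lines. The record does not name the promoter driving expression, the origin of replication, the polyadenylation signal or the cloning sites, and no feature table is available to confirm them.

mVenus is a monomeric form of Venus, a yellow fluorescent protein variant developed for fast and efficient maturation in cell-biological applications. The record lists its excitation and emission maxima as 515 nm and 528 nm. The vector is typically used to build C-terminally tagged fusion proteins for live-cell imaging of expression and subcellular localization. The tag's yellow emission makes it suitable for multicolour imaging alongside spectrally distinct fluorescent proteins.
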