>Addgene plasmid #54640 | mVenus-N1 | depositor partial sequence | sequence record 85037 | insert sequence
GACGTCAGATCCGCTAGCGCTACCGGACTCAGATCTCGAGCTCAAGCTTCGAATTCTGCAGTCGACGGTA
CCGCGGGCCCGGGATCCACCGGTCGCCACCATGGTGAGCAAGGGCGAGGAGCTGTTCACCGGGGTGGTGC
CCATCCTGGTCGAGCTGGACGGCGACGTAAACGGCCACAAGTTCAGCGTGTCCGGCGAGGGCGAGGGCGA
TGCCACCTACGGCAAGCTGACCCTGAAGCTGATCTGCACCACCGGCAAGCTGCCCGTGCCCTGGCCCACC
CTCGTGACCACCCTGGGCTACGGCCTGCAGTGCTTCGCCCGCTACCCCGACCACATGAAGCAGCACGACT
TCTTCAAGTCCGCCATGCCCGAAGGCTACGTCCAGGAGCGCACCATCTTCTTCAAGGACGACGGCAACTA
CAAGACCCGCGCCGAGGTGAAGTTCGAGGGCGACACCCTGGTGAACCGCATCGAGCTGAAGGGCATCGAC
TTCAAGGAGGACGGCAACATCCTGGGGCACAAGCTGGAGTACAACTACAACAGCCACAACGTCTATATCA
CCGCCGACAAGCAGAAGAACGGCATCAAGGCCAACTTCAAGATCCGCCACAACATCGAGGACGGCGGCGT
GCAGCTCGCCGACCACTACCAGCAGAACACCCCCATCGGCGACGGCCCCGTGCTGCTGCCCGACAACCAC
TACCTGAGCTACCAGTCCAAGCTGAGCAAAGACCCCAACGAGAAGCGCGATCACATGGTCCTGCTGGAGT
TCGTGACCGCCGCCGGGATCACTCTCGGCATGGACGAGCTGTACAAGTAAAGCGGCCGCGACTCTAGATC
ATAATCAGCATACACATTTGTAGAGGTTTACTTGCTTTAAAAC
