>Addgene plasmid #54640 | mVenus-N1 | addgene partial sequence | sequence record 90486 | CMV-F 5'-CGCAAATGGGCGGTAGGCGTG-3'
GTGAACCGTCAGATCCGCTAGCGCTACCGGACTCAGATCTCGAGCTCAAGCTTCGAATTCTGCAGTCGAC
GGTACCGCGGGCCCGGGATCCACCGGTCGCCACCATGGTGAGCAAGGGCGAGGAGCTGTTCACCGGGGTG
GTGCCCATCCTGGTCGAGCTGGACGGCGACGTAAACGGCCACAAGTTCAGCGTGTCCGGCGAGGGCGAGG
GCGATGCCACCTACGGCAAGCTGACCCTGAAGCTGATCTGCACCACCGGCAAGCTGCCCGTGCCCTGGCC
CACCCTCGTGACCACCCTGGGCTACGGCCTGCAGTGCTTCGCCCGCTACCCCGACCACATGAAGCAGCAC
GACTTCTTCAAGTCCGCCATGCCCGAAGGCTACGTCCAGGAGCGCACCATCTTCTTCAAGGACGACGGCA
ACTACAAGACCCGCGCCGAGGTGAAGTTCGAGGGCGACACCCTGGTGAACCGCATCGAGCTGAAGGGCAT
CGACTTCAAGGAGGACGGCAACATCCTGGGGCACAAGCTGGAGTACAACTACAACAGCCACAACGTCTAT
ATCACCGCCGACAAGCAGAAGAACGGCATCAAGGCCAACTTCAAGATCCGCCACAACATCGAGGACGGCG
GCGTGCAGCTCGCCGACCACTACCAGCAGAACACCCCCATCGGCGACGGCCCCGTGCTGCTGCCCGACAA
CCACTACCTGAGCTACCAGTCCAAGCTGAGCAAAGACCCCAACGAGAAGCGCGATCACATGGTCCTGCTG
GAGTTCGTGACCGCCGCCGGGATCACTCTCGGCATGGACGAGCTGTACAAGTAAAGCGGCCGCGACTCTA
GATCATAATCAGC
